>Addgene plasmid #138114 | pYPQ282 (TsCas12a) | depositor full sequence | sequence record 266602 | pYPQ282 (TsCas12a) sequence 7149 bps
TGGACCAGCCAGGACAGAAATGCCTCGACTTCGCTGCTACCCAAGGTTGCCGGGTGACGCACACCGTGGA
AACGGATGAAGGCACGAACCCAGTGGACATAAGCCTGTTCGGTTCGTAAGCTGTAATGCAAGTAGCGTAT
GCGCTCACGCAACTGGTCCAGAACCTTGACCGAACGCAGCGGTGGTAACGGCGCAGTGGCGGTTTTCATG
GCTTGTTATGACTGTTTTTTTGGGGTACAGTCTATGCCTCGGGCATCCAAGCAGCAAGCGCGTTACGCCG
TGGGTCGATGTTTGATGTTATGGAGCAGCAACGATGTTACGCAGCAGGGCAGTCGCCCTAAAACAAAGTT
AAACATCATGAGGGAAGCGGTGATCGCCGAAGTATCGACTCAACTATCAGAGGTAGTTGGCGTCATCGAG
CGCCATCTCGAACCGACGTTGCTGGCCGTACATTTGTACGGCTCCGCAGTGGATGGCGGCCTGAAGCCAC
ACAGTGATATTGATTTGCTGGTTACGGTGACCGTAAGGCTTGATGAAACAACGCGGCGAGCTTTGATCAA
CGACCTTTTGGAAACTTCGGCTTCCCCTGGAGAGAGCGAGATTCTCCGCGCTGTAGAAGTCACCATTGTT
GTGCACGACGACATCATTCCGTGGCGTTATCCAGCTAAGCGCGAACTGCAATTTGGAGAATGGCAGCGCA
ATGACATTCTTGCAGGTATCTTCGAGCCAGCCACGATCGACATTGATCTGGCTATCTTGCTGACAAAAGC
AAGAGAACATAGCGTTGCCTTGGTAGGTCCAGCGGCGGAGGAACTCTTTGATCCGGTTCCTGAACAGGAT
CTATTTGAGGCGCTAAATGAAACCTTAACGCTATGGAACTCGCCGCCCGACTGGGCTGGCGATGAGCGAA
ATGTAGTGCTTACGTTGTCCCGCATTTGGTACAGCGCAGTAACCGGCAAAATCGCGCCGAAGGATGTCGC
TGCCGACTGGGCAATGGAGCGCCTGCCGGCCCAGTATCAGCCCGTCATACTTGAAGCTAGACAGGCTTAT
CTTGGACAAGAAGAAGATCGCTTGGCCTCGCGCGCAGATCAGTTGGAAGAATTTGTCCACTACGTGAAAG
GCGAGATCACCAAGGTAGTCGGCAAATAACCCTCGAGCCACCCATGACCAAAATCCCTTAACGTGAGTTA
CGCGTCGTTCCACTGAGCGTCAGACCCCGTAGAAAAGATCAAAGGATCTTCTTGAGATCCTTTTTTTCTG
CGCGTAATCTGCTGCTTGCAAACAAAAAAACCACCGCTACCAGCGGTGGTTTGTTTGCCGGATCAAGAGC
TACCAACTCTTTTTCCGAAGGTAACTGGCTTCAGCAGAGCGCAGATACCAAATACTGTCCTTCTAGTGTA
GCCGTAGTTAGGCCACCACTTCAAGAACTCTGTAGCACCGCCTACATACCTCGCTCTGCTAATCCTGTTA
CCAGTGGCTGCTGCCAGTGGCGATAAGTCGTGTCTTACCGGGTTGGACTCAAGACGATAGTTACCGGATA
AGGCGCAGCGGTCGGGCTGAACGGGGGGTTCGTGCACACAGCCCAGCTTGGAGCGAACGACCTACACCGA
ACTGAGATACCTACAGCGTGAGCTATGAGAAAGCGCCACGCTTCCCGAAGGGAGAAAGGCGGACAGGTAT
CCGGTAAGCGGCAGGGTCGGAACAGGAGAGCGCACGAGGGAGCTTCCAGGGGGAAACGCCTGGTATCTTT
ATAGTCCTGTCGGGTTTCGCCACCTCTGACTTGAGCGTCGATTTTTGTGATGCTCGTCAGGGGGGCGGAG
CCTATGGAAAAACGCCAGCAACGCGGCCTTTTTACGGTTCCTGGCCTTTTGCTGGCCTTTTGCTCACATG
TTCTTTCCTGCGTTATCCCCTGATTCTGTGGATAACCGTATTACCGCCTTTGAGTGAGCTGATACCGCTC
GCCGCAGCCGAACGACCGAGCGCAGCGAGTCAGTGAGCGAGGAAGCGGAAGAGCGCCCAATACGCAAACC
GCCTCTCCCCGCGCGTTGGCCGATTCATTAATGCAGCTGGCACGACAGGTTTCCCGACTGGAAAGCGGGC
AGTGAGCGCAACGCAATTAATACGCGTACCGCGAGCCAGGAAGAGTTTGTAGAAACGCAAAAAGGCCATC
CGTCAGGATGGCCTTCTGCTTAGTTTGATGCCTGGCAGTTTATGGCGGGCGTCCTGCCCGCCACCCTCCG
GGCCGTTGCTTCACAACGTTCAAATCCGCTCCCGGCGGATTTGTCCTACTCAGGAGAGCGTTCACCGACA
AACAACAGATAAAACGAAAGGCCCAGTCTTCCGACTGAGCCTTTCGTTTTATTTGATGCCTGGCAGTTCC
CTACTCTCGCGTTAACGCTTGCATGGATGTTTTCCCAGTCACGACGTTGTAAAACGACGGCCAGTCTTAA
GCTCGGGCCCCAAATAATGATTTTATTTTGACTGATAGTGACCTGTTCGTTGCAACAAATTGATGAGCAA
TGCTTTTTTATAATGCCAACTTTGTACAAAAAAGCAGGCTCCGAATTCGCCCTTCACCATGGCTCCTAAG
AAGAAGCGGAAGGTTGGTATTCACGGGGTGCCTGCGGCTACCAAAACCTTCGATTCAGAATTCTTTAATC
TTTACTCACTCCAGAAAACCGTCCGCTTCGAATTGAAACCCGTTGGCGAGACTGCATCATTCGTCGAAGA
TTTTAAGAATGAGGGATTGAAGCGGGTCGTGAGCGAAGACGAGCGGAGAGCAGTGGACTATCAGAAGGTG
AAGGAGATTATTGATGATTACCATCGCGACTTTATTGAGGAGAGCCTTAACTACTTCCCAGAGCAGGTGT
CCAAAGACGCACTTGAACAGGCATTTCACCTCTACCAAAAGCTGAAGGCAGCGAAGGTGGAGGAGCGGGA
AAAAGCTCTGAAGGAATGGGAAGCTTTGCAGAAGAAATTGCGGGAGAAAGTTGTCAAGTGCTTCTCAGAT
TCGAATAAAGCGAGATTTAGCAGAATTGACAAAAAGGAGCTTATCAAGGAGGATCTTATTAACTGGCTTG
TCGCCCAGAATCGGGAAGACGATATTCCGACTGTCGAGACGTTTAACAATTTTACGACTTACTTCACGGG
CTTTCACGAGAATAGGAAGAATATTTACTCCAAGGACGATCACGCTACTGCGATTAGTTTTCGCCTCATC
CATGAAAATTTGCCCAAATTTTTCGACAATGTTATCTCCTTTAATAAGCTCAAGGAAGGATTCCCGGAAC
TGAAATTTGATAAAGTTAAGGAAGATTTGGAGGTCGATTATGACCTCAAACACGCATTCGAGATAGAATA
TTTCGTCAATTTTGTTACGCAGGCCGGGATAGACCAGTACAACTACCTGCTTGGCGGTAAGACGCTCGAA
GACGGAACCAAAAAGCAGGGTATGAATGAACAGATCAACCTGTTTAAACAGCAGCAGACCCGCGACAAGG
CACGGCAGATTCCCAAGTTGATACCGCTCTTTAAGCAGATTTTGAGCGAACGGACAGAATCGCAATCGTT
CATCCCGAAGCAATTTGAGTCCGATCAAGAGCTCTTCGACTCATTGCAGAAATTGCACAACAACTGCCAG
GACAAGTTCACAGTCCTTCAACAGGCCATATTGGGATTGGCCGAGGCCGATCTCAAAAAGGTTTTCATAA
AGACATCGGACTTGAATGCTCTTTCGAATACGATATTCGGAAATTATTCCGTGTTTTCCGACGCGCTCAA
CCTCTATAAAGAGAGTCTTAAAACGAAAAAAGCCCAAGAAGCGTTTGAAAAGCTGCCGGCTCACAGCATA
CACGATCTGATACAGTATCTGGAACAATTCAATTCCAGCCTCGACGCTGAGAAGCAGCAATCAACGGACA
CCGTTCTGAACTATTTTATCAAGACCGATGAACTGTATTCGAGATTCATAAAAAGTACATCAGAAGCCTT
CACGCAGGTCCAGCCATTGTTCGAGTTGGAAGCCTTGTCGTCTAAAAGACGGCCCCCTGAGTCTGAAGAT
GAGGGCGCAAAAGGCCAAGAGGGATTCGAACAAATAAAGCGCATCAAGGCCTATCTGGATACTCTTATGG
AAGCGGTTCACTTTGCTAAGCCCCTCTATCTTGTCAAAGGGAGGAAGATGATTGAGGGTCTGGATAAAGA
CCAATCATTTTACGAAGCATTCGAAATGGCGTACCAGGAGCTTGAAAGTTTGATTATACCGATATATAAC
AAAGCAAGGTCGTACCTTTCAAGGAAACCTTTTAAGGCAGATAAATTCAAGATAAATTTCGATAACAACA
CTCTCTTGAGCGGTTGGGATGCTAATAAAGAGACCGCTAACGCCAGTATCTTGTTTAAGAAAGATGGCCT
TTACTACCTGGGTATCATGCCTAAAGGAAAAACGTTTCTCTTCGATTATTTTGTGAGTTCTGAGGATTCT
GAGAAATTGAAACAGCGGAGACAAAAGACTGCGGAGGAAGCTCTCGCGCAAGACGGTGAGTCGTATTTTG
AAAAAATCAGGTACAAGTTGTTGCCGGGAGCTAGCAAGATGCTGCCAAAAGTTTTCTTCTCGAATAAGAA
TATAGGTTTTTACAACCCTAGCGATGACATCCTCCGGATCAGGAACACAGCGTCCCACACAAAGAACGGT
ACCCCACAAAAGGGACATTCCAAAGTGGAATTCAACCTGAACGATTGTCATAAGATGATAGATTTCTTTA
AGTCTTCTATACAGAAACATCCCGAGTGGGGCAGTTTTGGGTTTACTTTCAGCGACACTAGTGATTTCGA
AGATATGTCTGCTTTCTACAGGGAGGTTGAAAATCAAGGCTATGTGATCTCTTTTGATAAAATTAAAGAA
ACATATATTCAATCGCAAGTCGAACAAGGGAACCTCTACCTCTTCCAAATCTACAATAAGGACTTTAGTC
CTTATTCCAAGGGGAAACCCAACCTTCACACACTCTATTGGAAGGCACTTTTCGAAGAGGCGAATCTTAA
TAATGTCGTGGCAAAACTGAACGGCGAAGCAGAAATTTTTTTCAGAAGACATTCCATAAAAGCAAGCGAC
AAAGTTGTGCACCCTGCTAATCAAGCAATAGACAACAAGAATCCGCATACCGAAAAGACACAAAGTACCT
TCGAGTACGATCTGGTGAAAGATAAAAGATACACACAGGACAAGTTTTTTTTCCACGTTCCAATCTCCTT
GAACTTTAAGGCTCAAGGTGTTTCGAAGTTTAACGACAAGGTTAACGGGTTTCTCAAAGGGAACCCGGAC
GTGAACATCATTGGCATTGATCGGGGCGAGCGGCATTTGTTGTACTTTACTGTTGTGAACCAGAAGGGTG
AGATATTGGTTCAGGAGTCACTTAATACTCTGATGTCAGATAAAGGACACGTGAATGACTACCAACAGAA
GCTTGATAAGAAAGAACAAGAACGGGATGCCGCTAGGAAGTCATGGACAACAGTCGAAAATATTAAAGAA
TTGAAGGAGGGTTACCTGAGCCATGTTGTTCATAAGCTGGCACATCTCATAATCAAATACAACGCGATCG
TCTGTCTGGAAGATCTTAATTTCGGTTTCAAGAGGGGTCGCTTTAAAGTGGAAAAGCAAGTCTACCAGAA
ATTCGAAAAGGCCCTTATTGACAAGCTGAACTATCTCGTTTTTAAAGAGAAGGAATTGGGGGAGGTCGGG
CATTATCTGACTGCATACCAACTGACTGCTCCTTTCGAATCCTTCAAAAAGTTGGGTAAGCAGTCTGGTA
TACTCTTTTATGTGCCGGCTGATTACACCTCCAAGATCGACCCCACCACAGGATTTGTTAACTTCTTGGA
TCTGAGATATCAAAGCGTCGAGAAGGCTAAGCAACTTTTGTCCGATTTCAACGCTATTCGCTTTAATTCT
GTCCAGAATTATTTCGAGTTTGAAATTGACTACAAAAAGCTGACTCCTAAACGGAAAGTTGGCACGCAGA
GCAAGTGGGTCATTTGTACTTATGGTGATGTCAGGTACCAAAATCGCAGAAACCAGAAAGGCCATTGGGA
GACCGAAGAGGTCAACGTTACGGAGAAACTCAAAGCGCTCTTTGCCAGTGATTCGAAGACCACTACCGTC
ATCGACTATGCCAATGATGATAACCTTATAGATGTCATACTTGAGCAGGATAAAGCGAGCTTCTTTAAAG
AATTGTTGTGGCTCCTGAAGCTGACAATGACCTTGAGGCATAGTAAAATTAAGAGTGAAGATGACTTTAT
TCTGTCTCCAGTCAAGAATGAACAGGGCGAGTTTTACGACTCCAGGAAAGCGGGGGAAGTCTGGCCTAAA
GATGCCGACGCTAATGGCGCATATCATATTGCTCTGAAAGGTCTTTGGAATCTCCAACAAATAAATCAAT
GGGAAAAAGGCAAAACCTTGAACTTGGCTATTAAAAATCAAGATTGGTTCTCCTTCATCCAAGAAAAACC
CTATCAAGAGAAGCGTCCTGCTGCCACCAAAAAGGCCGGACAGGCTAAGAAAAAGAAGTGAGACGACTAG
TGGCGGCCGCCGACGTCCGATCGTTCAAACATTTGGCAATAAAGTTTCTTAAGATTGAATCCTGTTGCCG
GTCTTGCGATGATTATCATATAATTTCTGTTGAATTACGTTAAGCATGTAATAATTAACATGTAATGCAT
GACGTTATTTATGAGATGGGTTTTTATGATTAGAGTCCCGCAATTATACATTTAATACGCGATAGAAAAC
AAAATATAGCGCGCAAACTAGGATAAATTATCGCGCGCGGTGTCATCTATGTTACTAGATCGGGAATTGA
TCCCCCCTCGACAGCTTCCGGAAAGGGCGAATTCGCAACTTTGTATACAAAAGTTGAACGAGAAACGTAA
AATGATATAAATATCAATATATTAAATTAGATTTTGCATAAAAAACAGACTACATAATACTGTAAAACAC
AACATATCCAGTCACTATGCCATCCAGCTGATATCCCCTATAGTGAGTCGTATTACATGGTCATAGCTGT
TTCCTGGCAGCTCTGGCCCGTGTCTCAAAATCTCTGATGTTACATTGCACAAGATAAAAATATATCATCA
TGCCTCCTC
Features (pLannotate 1.2.2; 12 found; start..end, strand, type, name):
     96..119     +  promoter       Pc promoter (fragment): intI1 (promoter lies within the coding sequence); class 1 integron promoter
    295..351     +  CDS            GmR (fragment): gentamycin acetyltransferase; aacC1; confers resistance to gentamycin
    358..1149    +  CDS            SmR: aminoglycoside adenylyltransferase (Murphy, 1985); aadA; confers resistance to spectinomycin and streptomycin
   1242..1830    +  rep_origin     ori: high-copy-number ColE1/pMB1/pBR322/pUC origin of replication
   2013..2105    +  CDS            lacI (fragment): lac repressor; lacI; The lac repressor binds to the lac operator to inhibit transcription in E. coli. This inhibition can be relieved by adding lactose or isopropyl-β-D-thiogalactopyranoside (IPTG).
   2160..2187    -  terminator     rrnB T2 terminator: transcription terminator T2 from the E. coli rrnB gene
   2319..2362    +  terminator     rrnB T1 terminator: Escherichia coli rrnB; transcription terminator T1 from the E. coli rrnB gene
   2409..2445    -  CDS            lacZα (fragment): LacZα fragment of β-galactosidase; lacZ fragment
   2461..2560    +  protein_bind   attL1: mutant version of attL; recombination site for the Gateway® LR reaction LR Clonase™
   6599..6851    +  terminator     NOS terminator: nopaline synthase terminator and poly(A) signal
   6896..7019    +  protein_bind   attR5: mutant version of attR; recombination site for the Gateway® LR reaction LR Clonase™
   7037..7055    -  promoter       T7 promoter: promoter for bacteriophage T7 RNA polymerase
