>Addgene plasmid #138114 | pYPQ282 (TsCas12a) | addgene full sequence | sequence record 272071 | Addgene NGS Result
TGGACCAGCCAGGACAGAAATGCCTCGACTTCGCTGCTACCCAAGGTTGCCGGGTGACGCACACCGTGGA
AACGGATGAAGGCACGAACCCAGTGGACATAAGCCTGTTCGGTTCGTAAGCTGTAATGCAAGTAGCGTAT
GCGCTCACGCAACTGGTCCAGAACCTTGACCGAACGCAGCGGTGGTAACGGCGCAGTGGCGGTTTTCATG
GCTTGTTATGACTGTTTTTTTGGGGTACAGTCTATGCCTCGGGCATCCAAGCAGCAAGCGCGTTACGCCG
TGGGTCGATGTTTGATGTTATGGAGCAGCAACGATGTTACGCAGCAGGGCAGTCGCCCTAAAACAAAGTT
AAACATTATGAGGGAAGCGGTGATCGCCGAAGTATCGACTCAACTATCAGAGGTAGTTGGCGTCATCGAG
CGCCATCTCGAACCGACGTTGCTGGCCGTACATTTGTACGGCTCCGCAGTGGATGGCGGCCTGAAGCCAC
ACAGTGATATTGATTTGCTGGTTACGGTGACCGTAAGGCTTGATGAAACAACGCGGCGAGCTTTGATCAA
CGACCTTTTGGAAACTTCGGCTTCCCCTGGAGAGAGCGAGATTCTCCGCGCTGTAGAAGTCACCATTGTT
GTGCACGACGACATCATTCCGTGGCGTTATCCAGCTAAGCGCGAACTGCAATTTGGAGAATGGCAGCGCA
ATGACATTCTTGCAGGTATCTTCGAGCCAGCCACGATCGACATTGATCTGGCTATCTTGCTGACAAAAGC
AAGAGAACATAGCGTTGCCTTGGTAGGTCCAGCGGCGGAGGAACTCTTTGATCCGGTTCCTGAACAGGAT
CTATTTGAGGCGCTAAATGAAACCTTAACGCTATGGAACTCGCCGCCCGACTGGGCTGGCGATGAGCGAA
ATGTAGTGCTTACGTTGTCCCGCATTTGGTACAGCGCAGTAACCGGCAAAATCGCGCCGAAGGATGTCGC
TGCCGACTGGGCAATGGAGCGCCTGCCGGCCCAGTATCAGCCCGTCATACTTGAAGCTAGACAGGCTTAT
CTTGGACAAGAAGAAGATCGCTTGGCCTCGCGCGCAGATCAGTTGGAAGAATTTGTCCACTACGTGAAAG
GCGAGATCACCAAGGTAGTCGGCAAATAACCCTCGAGCCACCCATGACCAAAATCCCTTAACGTGAGTTA
CGCGTCGTTCCACTGAGCGTCAGACCCCGTAGAAAAGATCAAAGGATCTTCTTGAGATCCTTTTTTTCTG
CGCGTAATCTGCTGCTTGCAAACAAAAAAACCACCGCTACCAGCGGTGGTTTGTTTGCCGGATCAAGAGC
TACCAACTCTTTTTCCGAAGGTAACTGGCTTCAGCAGAGCGCAGATACCAAATACTGTTCTTCTAGTGTA
GCCGTAGTTAGGCCACCACTTCAAGAACTCTGTAGCACCGCCTACATACCTCGCTCTGCTAATCCTGTTA
CCAGTGGCTGCTGCCAGTGGCGATAAGTCGTGTCTTACCGGGTTGGACTCAAGACGATAGTTACCGGATA
AGGCGCAGCGGTCGGGCTGAACGGGGGGTTCGTGCACACAGCCCAGCTTGGAGCGAACGACCTACACCGA
ACTGAGATACCTACAGCGTGAGCTATGAGAAAGCGCCACGCTTCCCGAAGGGAGAAAGGCGGACAGGTAT
CCGGTAAGCGGCAGGGTCGGAACAGGAGAGCGCACGAGGGAGCTTCCAGGGGGAAACGCCTGGTATCTTT
ATAGTCCTGTCGGGTTTCGCCACCTCTGACTTGAGCGTCGATTTTTGTGATGCTCGTCAGGGGGGCGGAG
CCTATGGAAAAACGCCAGCAACGCGGCCTTTTTACGGTTCCTGGCCTTTTGCTGGCCTTTTGCTCACATG
TTCTTTCCTGCGTTATCCCCTGATTCTGTGGATAACCGTATTACCGCCTTTGAGTGAGCTGATACCGCTC
GCCGCAGCCGAACGACCGAGCGCAGCGAGTCAGTGAGCGAGGAAGCGGAAGAGCGCCCAATACGCAAACC
GCCTCTCCCCGCGCGTTGGCCGATTCATTAATGCAGCTGGCACGACAGGTTTCCCGACTGGAAAGCGGGC
AGTGAGCGCAACGCAATTAATACGCGTACCGCGAGCCAGGAAGAGTTTGTAGAAACGCAAAAAGGCCATC
CGTCAGGATGGCCTTCTGCTTAGTTTGATGCCTGGCAGTTTATGGCGGGCGTCCTGCCCGCCACCCTCCG
GGCCGTTGCTTCACAACGTTCAAATCCGCTCCCGGCGGATTTGTCCTACTCAGGAGAGCGTTCACCGACA
AACAACAGATAAAACGAAAGGCCCAGTCTTCCGACTGAGCCTTTCGTTTTATTTGATGCCTGGCAGTTCC
CTACTCTCGCGTTAACGCTTGCATGGATGTTTTCCCAGTCACGACGTTGTAAAACGACGGCCAGTCTTAA
GCTCGGGCCCCAAATAATGATTTTATTTTGACTGATAGTGACCTGTTCGTTGCAACAAATTGATGAGCAA
TGCTTTTTTATAATGCCAACTTTGTACAAAAAAGCAGGCTCCGAATTCGCCCTTCACCATGGCTCCTAAG
AAGAAGCGGAAGGTTGGTATTCACGGGGTGCCTGCGGCTACCAAAACCTTCGATTCAGAATTCTTTAATC
TTTACTCACTCCAGAAAACCGTCCGCTTCGAATTGAAACCCGTTGGCGAGACTGCATCATTCGTCGAAGA
TTTTAAGAATGAGGGATTGAAGCGGGTCGTGAGCGAAGACGAGCGGAGAGCAGTGGACTATCAGAAGGTG
AAGGAGATTATTGATGATTACCATCGCGACTTTATTGAGGAGAGCCTTAACTACTTCCCAGAGCAGGTGT
CCAAAGACGCACTTGAACAGGCATTTCACCTCTACCAAAAGCTGAAGGCAGCGAAGGTGGAGGAGCGGGA
AAAAGCTCTGAAGGAATGGGAAGCTTTGCAGAAGAAATTGCGGGAGAAAGTTGTCAAGTGCTTCTCAGAT
TCGAATAAAGCGAGATTTAGCAGAATTGACAAAAAGGAGCTTATCAAGGAGGATCTTATTAACTGGCTTG
TCGCCCAGAATCGGGAAGACGATATTCCGACTGTCGAGACGTTTAACAATTTTACGACTTACTTCACGGG
CTTTCACGAGAATAGGAAGAATATTTACTCCAAGGACGATCACGCTACTGCGATTAGTTTTCGCCTCATC
CATGAAAATTTGCCCAAATTTTTCGACAATGTTATCTCCTTTAATAAGCTCAAGGAAGGATTCCCGGAAC
TGAAATTTGATAAAGTTAAGGAAGATTTGGAGGTCGATTATGACCTCAAACACGCATTCGAGATAGAATA
TTTCGTCAATTTTGTTACGCAGGCCGGGATAGACCAGTACAACTACCTGCTTGGCGGTAAGACGCTCGAA
GACGGAACCAAAAAGCAGGGTATGAATGAACAGATCAACCTGTTTAAACAGCAGCAGACCCGCGACAAGG
CACGGCAGATTCCCAAGTTGATACCGCTCTTTAAGCAGATTTTGAGCGAACGGACAGAATCGCAATCGTT
CATCCCGAAGCAATTTGAGTCCGATCAAGAGCTCTTCGACTCATTGCAGAAATTGCACAACAACTGCCAG
GACAAGTTCACAGTCCTTCAACAGGCCATATTGGGATTGGCCGAGGCCGATCTCAAAAAGGTTTTCATAA
AGACATCGGACTTGAATGCTCTTTCGAATACGATATTCGGAAATTATTCCGTGTTTTCCGACGCGCTCAA
CCTCTATAAAGAGAGTCTTAAAACGAAAAAAGCCCAAGAAGCGTTTGAAAAGCTGCCGGCTCACAGCATA
CACGATCTGATACAGTATCTGGAACAATTCAATTCCAGCCTCGACGCTGAGAAGCAGCAATCAACGGACA
CCGTTCTGAACTATTTTATCAAGACCGATGAACTGTATTCGAGATTCATAAAAAGTACATCAGAAGCCTT
CACGCAGGTCCAGCCATTGTTCGAGTTGGAAGCCTTGTCGTCTAAAAGACGGCCCCCTGAGTCTGAAGAT
GAGGGCGCAAAAGGCCAAGAGGGATTCGAACAAATAAAGCGCATCAAGGCCTATCTGGATACTCTTATGG
AAGCGGTTCACTTTGCTAAGCCCCTCTATCTTGTCAAAGGGAGGAAGATGATTGAGGGTCTGGATAAAGA
CCAATCATTTTACGAAGCATTCGAAATGGCGTACCAGGAGCTTGAAAGTTTGATTATACCGATATATAAC
AAAGCAAGGTCGTACCTTTCAAGGAAACCTTTTAAGGCAGATAAATTCAAGATAAATTTCGATAACAACA
CTCTCTTGAGCGGTTGGGATGCTAATAAAGAGACCGCTAACGCCAGTATCTTGTTTAAGAAAGATGGCCT
TTACTACCTGGGTATCATGCCTAAAGGAAAAACGTTTCTCTTCGATTATTTTGTGAGTTCTGAGGATTCT
GAGAAATTGAAACAGCGGAGACAAAAGACTGCGGAGGAAGCTCTCGCGCAAGACGGTGAGTCGTATTTTG
AAAAAATCAGGTACAAGTTGTTGCCGGGAGCTAGCAAGATGCTGCCAAAAGTTTTCTTCTCGAATAAGAA
TATAGGTTTTTACAACCCTAGCGATGACATCCTCCGGATCAGGAACACAGCGTCCCACACAAAGAACGGT
ACCCCACAAAAGGGACATTCCAAAGTGGAATTCAACCTGAACGATTGTCATAAGATGATAGATTTCTTTA
AGTCTTCTATACAGAAACATCCCGAGTGGGGCAGTTTTGGGTTTACTTTCAGCGACACTAGTGATTTCGA
AGATATGTCTGCTTTCTACAGGGAGGTTGAAAATCAAGGCTATGTGATCTCTTTTGATAAAATTAAAGAA
ACATATATTCAATCGCAAGTCGAACAAGGGAACCTCTACCTCTTCCAAATCTACAATAAGGACTTTAGTC
CTTATTCCAAGGGGAAACCCAACCTTCACACACTCTATTGGAAGGCACTTTTCGAAGAGGCGAATCTTAA
TAATGTCGTGGCAAAACTGAACGGCGAAGCAGAAATTTTTTTCAGAAGACATTCCATAAAAGCAAGCGAC
AAAGTTGTGCACCCTGCTAATCAAGCAATAGACAACAAGAATCCGCATACCGAAAAGACACAAAGTACCT
TCGAGTACGATCTGGTGAAAGATAAAAGATACACACAGGACAAGTTTTTTTTCCACGTTCCAATCTCCTT
GAACTTTAAGGCTCAAGGTGTTTCGAAGTTTAACGACAAGGTTAACGGGTTTCTCAAAGGGAACCCGGAC
GTGAACATCATTGGCATTGATCGGGGCGAGCGGCATTTGTTGTACTTTACTGTTGTGAACCAGAAGGGTG
AGATATTGGTTCAGGAGTCACTTAATACTCTGATGTCAGATAAAGGACACGTGAATGACTACCAACAGAA
GCTTGATAAGAAAGAACAAGAACGGGATGCCGCTAGGAAGTCATGGACAACAGTCGAAAATATTAAAGAA
TTGAAGGAGGGTTACCTGAGCCATGTTGTTCATAAGCTGGCACATCTCATAATCAAATACAACGCGATCG
TCTGTCTGGAAGATCTTAATTTCGGTTTCAAGAGGGGTCGCTTTAAAGTGGAAAAGCAAGTCTACCAGAA
ATTCGAAAAGGCCCTTATTGACAAGCTGAACTATCTCGTTTTTAAAGAGAAGGAATTGGGGGAGGTCGGG
CATTATCTGACTGCATACCAACTGACTGCTCCTTTCGAATCCTTCAAAAAGTTGGGTAAGCAGTCTGGTA
TACTCTTTTATGTGCCGGCTGATTACACCTCCAAGATCGACCCCACCACAGGATTTGTTAACTTCTTGGA
TCTGAGATATCAAAGCGTCGAGAAGGCTAAGCAACTTTTGTCCGATTTCAACGCTATTCGCTTTAATTCT
GTCCAGAATTATTTCGAGTTTGAAATTGACTACAAAAAGCTGACTCCTAAACGGAAAGTTGGCACGCAGA
GCAAGTGGGTCATTTGTACTTATGGTGATGTCAGGTACCAAAATCGCAGAAACCAGAAAGGCCATTGGGA
GACCGAAGAGGTCAACGTTACGGAGAAACTCAAAGCGCTCTTTGCCAGTGATTCGAAGACCACTACCGTC
ATCGACTATGCCAATGATGATAACCTTATAGATGTCATACTTGAGCAGGATAAAGCGAGCTTCTTTAAAG
AATTGTTGTGGCTCCTGAAGCTGACAATGACCTTGAGGCATAGTAAAATTAAGAGTGAAGATGACTTTAT
TCTGTCTCCAGTCAAGAATGAACAGGGCGAGTTTTACGACTCCAGGAAAGCGGGGGAAGTCTGGCCTAAA
GATGCCGACGCTAATGGCGCATATCATATTGCTCTGAAAGGTCTTTGGAATCTCCAACAAATAAATCAAT
GGGAAAAAGGCAAAACCTTGAACTTGGCTATTAAAAATCAAGATTGGTTCTCCTTCATCCAAGAAAAACC
CTATCAAGAGAAGCGTCCTGCTGCCACCAAAAAGGCCGGACAGGCTAAGAAAAAGAAGTGAGACGACTAG
TGGCGGCCGCCGACGTCCGATCGTTCAAACATTTGGCAATAAAGTTTCTTAAGATTGAATCCTGTTGCCG
GTCTTGCGATGATTATCATATAATTTCTGTTGAATTACGTTAAGCATGTAATAATTAACATGTAATGCAT
GACGTTATTTATGAGATGGGTTTTTATGATTAGAGTCCCGCAATTATACATTTAATACGCGATAGAAAAC
AAAATATAGCGCGCAAACTAGGATAAATTATCGCGCGCGGTGTCATCTATGTTACTAGATCGGGAATTGA
TCCCCCCTCGACAGCTTCCGGAAAGGGCGAATTCGCAACTTTGTATACAAAAGTTGAACGAGAAACGTAA
AATGATATAAATATCAATATATTAAATTAGATTTTGCATAAAAAACAGACTACATAATACTGTAAAACAC
AACATATCCAGTCACTATGCCATCCAGCTGATATCCCCTATAGTGAGTCGTATTACATGGTCATAGCTGT
TTCCTGGCAGCTCTGGCCCGTGTCTCAAAATCTCTGATGTTACATTGCACAAGATAAAAATATATCATCA
TGCCTCCTC
Features (pLannotate 1.2.2; 12 found; start..end, strand, type, name):
     96..119     +  promoter       Pc promoter (fragment): intI1 (promoter lies within the coding sequence); class 1 integron promoter
    295..351     +  CDS            GmR (fragment): gentamycin acetyltransferase; aacC1; confers resistance to gentamycin
    358..1149    +  CDS            SmR: aminoglycoside adenylyltransferase (Murphy, 1985); aadA; confers resistance to spectinomycin and streptomycin
   1242..1830    +  rep_origin     ori: high-copy-number ColE1/pMB1/pBR322/pUC origin of replication
   2013..2105    +  CDS            lacI (fragment): lac repressor; lacI; The lac repressor binds to the lac operator to inhibit transcription in E. coli. This inhibition can be relieved by adding lactose or isopropyl-β-D-thiogalactopyranoside (IPTG).
   2160..2187    -  terminator     rrnB T2 terminator: transcription terminator T2 from the E. coli rrnB gene
   2319..2362    +  terminator     rrnB T1 terminator: Escherichia coli rrnB; transcription terminator T1 from the E. coli rrnB gene
   2409..2445    -  CDS            lacZα (fragment): LacZα fragment of β-galactosidase; lacZ fragment
   2461..2560    +  protein_bind   attL1: mutant version of attL; recombination site for the Gateway® LR reaction LR Clonase™
   6599..6851    +  terminator     NOS terminator: nopaline synthase terminator and poly(A) signal
   6896..7019    +  protein_bind   attR5: mutant version of attR; recombination site for the Gateway® LR reaction LR Clonase™
   7037..7055    -  promoter       T7 promoter: promoter for bacteriophage T7 RNA polymerase
