[The description below was written by a language model from this plasmid's Addgene catalogue record and pLannotate feature annotations shown in this document.]
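Description:
pYPQ282 (TsCas12a) is a Gateway entry clone built on the pYPQ167 backbone and intended as a modular part for assembling plant CRISPR expression vectors. It is maintained in E. coli as a high-copy plasmid through a ColE1/pUC-type origin and selected with spectinomycin, conferred by the aadA aminoglycoside adenylyltransferase gene. A fragment of a class 1 integron Pc promoter and a remnant of a gentamicin acetyltransferase gene lie just upstream of aadA. Short lacI and lacZα fragments elsewhere are likewise backbone vestiges rather than functional parts. rrnB T1 and T2 terminators sit upstream of the cloning region, where they help insulate the cassette from read-through transcription in bacteria.

The payload lies between attL1 and attR5 recombination sites. It is a rice codon-optimized coding sequence for TsCas12a, the Cas12a ortholog from Thiomicrospira sp. XS5, carrying nuclear localization signals at both its N and C termini and followed by the nopaline synthase (NOS) terminator and polyadenylation signal. The automated annotation does not label the nuclease open reading frame itself, but the roughly 4 kb unannotated interval between attL1 and the NOS terminator corresponds to where it would sit. No promoter is included by design. The attL1/attR5 pairing is the configuration used in multisite Gateway LR reactions, so the nuclease is expected to be combined with a companion entry clone, typically one carrying a crRNA expression cassette, and a destination vector that supplies the promoter. The resulting constructs are used for Cas12a-based genome editing in plants, and this clone belongs to a set made to test Cas12a orthologs that broaden the range of targetable sites.
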