Addgene plasmid #138114: pYPQ282 (TsCas12a)
Purpose: Gateway entry plasmid (attL1 & attR5) expressing rice codon optimized TsCas12a without promoter
Depositing lab: Yiping Qi. Depositing organization: University of Maryland, College Park. Publication: Expanding the scope of plant genome engineering with Cas12a orthologs and highly multiplexable editing systems. Zhang Y, Ren Q, Tang X, Liu S, Malzahn AA, Zhou J, Wang J, Yin D, Pan C, Yuan M, Huang L, Yang H, Zhao Y, Fang Q, Zheng X, Tian L, Cheng Y, Le Y, McCoy B, Franklin L, Selengut JD, Mount SM, Que Q, Zhang Y, Qi Y. Nat Commun. 2021 Mar 29;12(1):1944. doi: 10.1038/s41467-021-22330-w. PubMed 33782402.
Backbone
  Vector backbone: pYPQ167
  Vector type: Plant Expression, CRISPR ; Gateway compatible Cas12a entry clone
Growth in bacteria
  Bacterial resistance: Spectinomycin, 50 μg/mL
  Growth temperature: 37°C
  Growth strain: DH5alpha
  Copy number: High Copy
Gene/Insert
  Gene/Insert name: TsCas12a
  Species: Thiomicrospira sp. XS5
  Tag / fusion protein: NLS (N terminal on insert); NLS (C terminal on insert)
Terms and licenses: Academic/Nonprofit Terms; Industry Terms: Not Available to Industry
How to cite: pYPQ282 (TsCas12a) was a gift from Yiping Qi (Addgene plasmid # 138114 ; http://n2t.net/addgene:138114 ; RRID:Addgene_138114)
